Addgene plasmid #65950: pC210
Purpose: Weak Repressor plasmid for two-strain system
Depositing lab: Matthew Bennett. Depositing organization: Rice University. Publication: SYNTHETIC BIOLOGY. Emergent genetic oscillations in a synthetic microbial consortium. Chen Y, Kim JK, Hirning AJ, Josic K, Bennett MR. Science. 2015 Aug 28;349(6251):986-9. doi: 10.1126/science.aaa3794. PubMed 26315440.
Backbone
  Vector backbone: PMB1+ROP
  Vector type: Bacterial Expression
Growth in bacteria
  Bacterial resistance: Kanamycin, 50 μg/mL
  Growth temperature: 37°C
  Growth strain: XL1 Blue
  Growth instructions: LacIq is necessary
  Copy number: Low Copy
Gene/Insert
  Gene/Insert name: CinI
  Insert size (bp): 699
  GenBank ID: AF210630.1
  Promoter: Prhl/lac-w
  Tag / fusion protein: LAA tagged (C terminal on insert)
  Cloning method: Unknown
  Sequencing primers: 5′ agaaatactagtatgttcgttatcattcaggcacatgagtatc; 3′ taggggaagcttttattacgctgcaagggcgtaattttcgtcgttcgctgc
Terms and licenses: Academic/Nonprofit Terms; Industry Terms: Not Available to Industry
How to cite: pC210 was a gift from Matthew Bennett (Addgene plasmid # 65950 ; http://n2t.net/addgene:65950 ; RRID:Addgene_65950)
