[The description below was written by a language model from this plasmid's Addgene catalogue record and pLannotate feature annotations shown in this document.]
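Description:
pC210 is a low-copy bacterial expression plasmid built on a pMB1 origin paired with the rop gene, whose product holds down the copy number of ColE1-type replicons. The backbone also carries the pBR322 bom (basis of mobility) region and a fragment of mbeC. Selection is by kanamycin through an aph(3')-Ia aminoglycoside phosphotransferase gene. The catalogue notes that a LacIq host is necessary, which fits the many lac operator sites annotated across the plasmid: an abundant supply of lac repressor is needed to keep the hybrid promoters under control.

The catalogued insert is CinI, an acyl-homoserine lactone quorum-sensing signal synthase of about 700 bp. It carries a C-terminal LAA (ssrA-type) degradation tag that shortens the protein's lifetime so that levels follow promoter activity closely. Expression is driven by Prhl/lac-w, which by its name is a weak hybrid promoter responsive to the Rhl quorum-sensing signal and repressible by LacI. The automated feature table does not annotate CinI itself. It does show several promoter-like regions, each with paired lac operators, arranged in both orientations, as well as a superfolder GFP coding sequence on the forward strand followed by the rrnB T1 terminator, and a T7Te terminator. This suggests more than one regulated cassette, including a fluorescent reporter, although the record does not describe them. The short hits to Myc tags, N-MYC2 and T7 RNA polymerase are fragments and may be spurious similarity matches rather than functional parts.

The plasmid is described as the weak repressor plasmid for a two-strain system, from work on emergent genetic oscillations in a synthetic microbial consortium in which strains communicate through diffusible signals.
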