Features (pLannotate 1.2.2; 20 found; start..end, strand, type, name):
     39..154     +  ncRNA          5S rRNA: Accession: RF00001 - 5S ribosomal RNA
    158..229     +  terminator     rrnB T1 terminator: transcription terminator T1 from the E. coli rrnB gene
    288..398     -  CDS            mbeC (fragment): MBEC_ECOLX - Experimental evidence at protein level: Swiss-Prot protein existence level 1. Required for efficient mobilization of ColE1 plasmid and is thus essential to promote the specific transfer of the plasmid during conjugation. Probably functions by inducing DNA bending, helping the MbeA relaxase to melt the DNA around the nic site and cleave the phosphodiester bond. Binds specifically double-stranded DNA (dsDNA) containing the ColE1 oriT but does not recognize the inverted repeat (IR). From Escherichia coli.
    439..630     +  CDS            rop: Rop protein, which maintains plasmids at low copy number; rop
    732..874     +  misc_feature   bom: basis of mobility region from pBR322
   1060..1648    -  rep_origin     ori: high-copy-number ColE1/pMB1/pBR322/pUC origin of replication
   1770..2585    +  CDS            KanR: aminoglycoside phosphotransferase; aph(3')-Ia; confers resistance to kanamycin in bacteria or G418 (Geneticin®) in eukaryotes
   2594..2651    -  promoter       AmpR promoter (fragment): bla
   2734..2761    -  terminator     T7Te terminator: phage T7 early transcription terminator
   3694..3710    -  protein_bind   lac operator: The lac repressor binds to the lac operator to inhibit transcription in E. coli. This inhibition can be relieved by adding lactose or isopropyl-β-D-thiogalactopyranoside (IPTG). lac repressor encoded by lacI
   3725..3742    +  protein_bind   lac operator (symmetric) (fragment): The lac repressor binds to the lac operator to inhibit transcription in E. coli. This inhibition can be relieved by adding lactose or isopropyl-β-D-thiogalactopyranoside (IPTG). The symmetric lac operator was optimized for tight binding of lac repressor. lac repressor encoded by lacI
   3895..3924    -  CDS            Myc: Myc (human c-Myc proto-oncogene) epitope tag
   4126..4142    -  protein_bind   lac operator: The lac repressor binds to the lac operator to inhibit transcription in E. coli. This inhibition can be relieved by adding lactose or isopropyl-β-D-thiogalactopyranoside (IPTG). lac repressor encoded by lacI
   4206..4775    -  CDS            RPOL_BPT7 (fragment): Experimental evidence at protein level: Swiss-Prot protein existence level 1. Highly processive DNA-dependent RNA polymerase that catalyzes the transcription of class II and class III viral genes. Recognizes a specific promoter sequence and enters first into an 'abortive phase' where very short transcripts are synthesized and released before proceeding to the processive transcription of long RNA chains. Unwinds the double-stranded DNA to expose the coding strand for templating. Participates in the initiation of viral DNA replication presumably by making primers accessible to the DNA polymerase
   4784..4800    +  protein_bind   lac operator: The lac repressor binds to the lac operator to inhibit transcription in E. coli. This inhibition can be relieved by adding lactose or isopropyl-β-D-thiogalactopyranoside (IPTG). lac repressor encoded by lacI
   4816..5034    +  CDS            N-MYC2 (fragment): MYC2_MARMO - Protein inferred from homology: Swiss-Prot protein existence level 3. From Marmota monax (Woodchuck).
   5002..5031    +  CDS            Myc: Myc (human c-Myc proto-oncogene) epitope tag
   5184..5201    -  protein_bind   lac operator (symmetric) (fragment): The lac repressor binds to the lac operator to inhibit transcription in E. coli. This inhibition can be relieved by adding lactose or isopropyl-β-D-thiogalactopyranoside (IPTG). The symmetric lac operator was optimized for tight binding of lac repressor. lac repressor encoded by lacI
   5216..5232    +  protein_bind   lac operator: The lac repressor binds to the lac operator to inhibit transcription in E. coli. This inhibition can be relieved by adding lactose or isopropyl-β-D-thiogalactopyranoside (IPTG). lac repressor encoded by lacI
   5317..6030    +  CDS            superfolder GFP: GFP variant that folds robustly even when fused to poorly folded proteins (Pédelacq et al., 2006)
>Addgene plasmid #65950 | pC210 | depositor full sequence | sequence record 112122 | pC210 sequence 6069 bps
GAGCTCGAACGCAGAAGCGGTCTGATAAAACAGAATTTGCCTGGCGGCAGTAGCGCGGTGGTCCCACCTG
ACCCCATGCCGAACTCAGAAGTGAAACGCCGTAGCGCCGATGGTAGTGTGGGGTCTCCCCATGCGAGAGT
AGGGAACTGCCAGGCATCAAATAAAACGAAAGGCTCAGTCGAAAGACTGGGCCTTTCGTTTTATCTGTTG
TTTGTCGGTGAACGCTCTCTACTAGAGTCATAAGTGCGGAAGCGCTGGCATTGACCCTGAGTGATTTTTC
TCTGGTCCCGCCGCATCCATACCGCCAGTTGTTTACCCTCACAACGTTCCAGTAACCGGGCATGTTCATC
ATCAGTAACCCGTATCGTGAGCATCCTCTCTCGTTTCATCGGTATCATTACCCCCATGAACAGAAATCCC
CCTTACACGGAGGCATCAGTGACCAAACAGGAAAAAACCGCCCTTAACATGGCCCGCTTTATCAGAAGCC
AGACATTAACGCTTCTGGAGAAACTCAACGAGCTGGACGCGGATGAACAGGCAGACATCTGTGAATCGCT
TCACGACCACGCTGATGAGCTTTACCGCAGCTGCCTCGCGCGTTTCGGTGATGACGGTGAAAACCTCTGA
CACATGCAGCTCCCGGAGACGGTCACAGCTTGTCTGTAAGCGGATGCCGGGAGCAGACAAGCCCGTCAGG
GCGCGTCAGCGGGTGTTGGCGGGTGTCGGGGCGCAGCCATGACCCAGTCACGTAGCGATAGCGGAGTGTA
TACTGGCTTAACTATGCGGCATCAGAGCAGATTGTACTGAGAGTGCACCATATATGCGGTGTGAAATACC
GCACAGATGCGTAAGGAGAAAATACCGCATCAGGCGCTCTTCCGCTTCCTCGCTCACTGACTCGCTGCGC
TCGGTCGTTCGGCTGCGGCGAGCGGTATCAGCTCACTCAAAGGCGGTAATACGGTTATCCACAGAATCAG
GGGATAACGCAGGAAAGAACATGTGAGCAAAAGGCCAGCAAAAGGCCAGGAACCGTAAAAAGGCCGCGTT
GCTGGCGTTTTTCCATAGGCTCCGCCCCCCTGACGAGCATCACAAAAATCGACGCTCAAGTCAGAGGTGG
CGAAACCCGACAGGACTATAAAGATACCAGGCGTTTCCCCCTGGAAGCTCCCTCGTGCGCTCTCCTGTTC
CGACCCTGCCGCTTACCGGATACCTGTCCGCCTTTCTCCCTTCGGGAAGCGTGGCGCTTTCTCATAGCTC
ACGCTGTAGGTATCTCAGTTCGGTGTAGGTCGTTCGCTCCAAGCTGGGCTGTGTGCACGAACCCCCCGTT
CAGCCCGACCGCTGCGCCTTATCCGGTAACTATCGTCTTGAGTCCAACCCGGTAAGACACGACTTATCGC
CACTGGCAGCAGCCACTGGTAACAGGATTAGCAGAGCGAGGTATGTAGGCGGTGCTACAGAGTTCTTGAA
GTGGTGGCCTAACTACGGCTACACTAGAAGGACAGTATTTGGTATCTGCGCTCTGCTGAAGCCAGTTACC
TTCGGAAAAAGAGTTGGTAGCTCTTGATCCGGCAAACAAACCACCGCTGGTAGCGGTGGTTTTTTTGTTT
GCAAGCAGCAGATTACGCGCAGAAAAAAAGGATCTCAAGAAGATCCTTTGATCTTTTCTACGGGGTCTGA
CGCTCAGTGGAACGAAAACTCACGTTAAGGGATTTTGGTCATGAACAATAAAACTGTCTGCTTACATAAA
CAGTAATACAAGGGGTGTTATGAGCCATATTCAACGGGAAACGTCTTGCTCTAGGCCGCGATTAAATTCC
AACATGGATGCTGATTTATATGGGTATAAATGGGCTCGCGATAATGTCGGGCAATCAGGTGCGACAATCT
ATCGATTGTATGGGAAGCCCGATGCGCCAGAGTTGTTTCTGAAACATGGCAAAGGTAGCGTTGCCAATGA
TGTTACAGATGAGATGGTCAGACTAAACTGGCTGACGGAATTTATGCCTCTTCCGACCATCAAGCATTTT
ATCCGTACTCCTGATGATGCATGGTTACTCACCACTGCGATCCCCGGGAAAACAGCATTCCAGGTATTAG
AAGAATATCCTGATTCAGGTGAAAATATTGTTGATGCGCTGGCAGTGTTCCTGCGCCGGTTGCATTCGAT
TCCTGTTTGTAATTGTCCTTTTAACAGCGATCGCGTATTTCGTCTCGCTCAGGCGCAATCACGAATGAAT
AACGGTTTGGTTGATGCGAGTGATTTTGATGACGAGCGTAATGGCTGGCCTGTTGAACAAGTCTGGAAAG
AAATGCATAAACTTTTGCCATTCTCACCGGATTCAGTCGTCACTCATGGTGATTTCTCACTTGATAACCT
TATTTTTGACGAGGGGAAATTAATAGGTTGTATTGATGTTGGACGAGTCGGAATCGCAGACCGATACCAG
GATCTTGCCATCCTATGGAACTGCCTCGGTGAGTTTTCTCCTTCATTACAGAAACGGCTTTTTCAAAAAT
ATGGTATTGATAATCCTGATATGAATAAATTGCAGTTTCATTTGATGCTCGATGAGTTTTTCTAAGAATT
AATTCATGAGCGGATACATATTTGAATGTATTTAGAAAAATAAACAAATAGGGGTTCCGCGCACATTTCC
CCGGCTAGCTAGGAAATAATAAAAAAGCCGGATTAATAATCTGGCTTTTTATATTCTCTCTCTAGTATAT
AAACGCAGAAAGGCCCACCCGAAGGTGAGCCAGTGTGAGACAGCGGTGCGGACTGTTGTAACTCAGAATA
AGAAATGAGGCCGCTCATGGCGTTGACTCTCAGTCATAGTATCGTGGTATCACCGGTTGGTTCCACTCTC
TGTTGCGGGCAACTTCAGCAGCACGTAGGGGAAGCTTTTATTACGCTGCAAGGGCGTAATTTTCGTCGTT
CGCTGCTGCTGCCATCTCCAGGAATTGGGTCACGACCGAGCGGGCCGGCACGTGCCTGACATAAAGGGGT
AGGGTGAGGCCGAGGGCGGCGCGCATCTTGCGCAGCACGCGGTCCGAGACTTCGAAGGCGCCGCAGCAGA
CGGGATATTTGCCGTAGCCGTCTGCGCGGCCGAGTTCTTCCACCTCGGCGCCGGCGCGCTTGTAGACGCG
CTTGAGGTAGGGCTCGTAGTTGGAGATCATCGTGTGGATGCCGTGATCGAGCGCGCATTCGCAAAGCGCG
AGCAGCATCATGGAGAAGGCGCGGCCGGCGTCGATCTCGGGGAAATCCTTGGCGATCGCCTCCTCGTCGA
TGCACATGCGCGTGCCTTCCCAGATGCCGGGGGCGATAAGATCGGCGGCATCAGGGAACGTCTCGCGGAA
GACGTCGTAGAGAAGGGTCGGGCCGGTCGTCGGCATCAGGCGCATGCCGCCATAAAGACGGGTGCGGCTG
TCGTTGCACCAGACGAGATAGGCGGGAGCAAGCGAATCGTAGCTGTCACGTTCGTAAGGGCCGATGACAG
GAACGTCCCAGCAGAGCGTATCGGCGAAGACCTTCTTGCGCAGACGAAACATCTGGTCGAGTACGGCAGC
GTATTTCTGATACTCATGTGCCTGAATGATAACGAACATACTAGTATTTCTCCTTAGCATGATTAAGATG
TTTCAGTACGAAAATTGCTTTCATTGTTGATCTCCTTTTTAAGTGGCATGCAATTGTTATCCGCTCACAA
TTGTGCTCAGTATCAATTGTGAGCGCTCACAAGTAAAACTGCCAGATTTCACAGGATCGACAGTTCATAG
GTGATTGCTCAGGACATTTCTGTTAGAAGGAATCGTTTTCCTTACTTTTCCTTACGCACAAGAGTTCCGT
AGCTGTTCAAGTTTGTGTTTCAACTGTTCTCGTCGTTTCCGCAACAAGTCCTCTTCAGAAATGAGCTTTT
GCTCCTCTGCTTGGACGGACAGGATGTATGCTGTGGCTTTTTTAAGGATAACTACCTTGGGGGCCTTTTC
ATTGTTTTCCAACTCCGGGATCTGGTCACGCAGGGCAAAAAAGCTCCGTTTTAGCTCGTTCCTCCTCTGG
CGCTCCAAGACGTTGTGTGTTCGCCTCTTGACATTCTCCTCGGTGTCCGAGGGCCCTGTGTGAAATTGTT
ATCCGCTCACAATTCCACACAGACGTCGGAATTGCCAGCTGGGGCGCCCTCTGGTAAGGTTGGGAAGCTC
GAGAAGCGCGTCTGAATAGGCTTCTTGTATTCCTGCCACACAGGGAAACCATCAGGAGTTACCCAATGCA
CAGCGCAACGCTTGCGAAGAATCTCTCCAGTCTTCTTATCTTTGACCTCAGCAGCCAGCAGCTTAGCAGC
AGACTTAAGCCAGTTCATTGCTTCAACCGCAGCTACCACCGTCACGCTCACAGATTCCCAAATCAGCTTA
GCCATGTATCCAGCAGCCTGATTCGGCTGAGTGAACATCAGACCCTTGCCGGAATCAATAGCTGGCTGAA
TGGTATCTTCCAGCACTTGTTGACGGAAGCCGAACTCTTTGGACCCGTAAGCCAGCGTCATGACTGAACG
CTTAGTCACACTGCGAGTAACACCGTAAGCCAGCCATTGACCAGCCAGTGCCTTAGTGCCCAGCTTGACT
TTCTCAGAGATTTCACCAGTGTTCTCATCGGTCACGGTAACTACTTCGTTATCGGTCCCATTGATTGCGT
CTGCTTGTAGAATCTCGTTGACTTTCTTAGCAACAATCCCGTAGATGTCCTGAACGGTTTCACTAGGAAG
CAAGTTAAGACGTCTGTGTGGAATTGTGAGCGGATAACAATTTCACACAGGGCCCTCGGACACCGAGGAG
AATGTCAAGAGGCGAACACACAACGTCTTGGAGCGCCAGAGGAGGAACGAGCTAAAACGGAGCTTTTTTG
CCCTGCGTGACCAGATCCCGGAGTTGGAAAACAATGAAAAGGCCCCCAAGGTAGTTATCCTTAAAAAAGC
CACAGCATACATCCTGTCCGTCCAAGCAGAGGAGCAAAAGCTCATTTCTGAAGAGGACTTGTTGCGGAAA
CGACGAGAACAGTTGAAACACAAACTTGAACAGCTACGGAACTCTTGTGCGTAAGGAAAAGTAAGGAAAA
CGATTCCTTCTAACAGAAATGTCCTGAGCAATCACCTATGAACTGTCGAGGGGGCCTATCTGAGGGAATT
TACTTGTGAGCGCTCACAATTGATACTGAGCACAATTGTGAGCGGATAACAATTGCATGCCACTTAAAAA
GGAGATCAACAATGAAAGCAATTTTCGTACTGAAACATCTTAATCATGCTAAGGAGAAATACTAGTATGC
GTAAAGGCGAAGAGCTGTTCACTGGTGTCGTCCCTATTCTGGTGGAACTGGATGGTGATGTCAACGGTCA
TAAGTTTTCCGTGCGTGGCGAGGGTGAAGGTGACGCAACTAATGGTAAACTGACGCTGAAGTTCATCTGT
ACTACTGGTAAACTGCCGGTACCTTGGCCGACTCTGGTAACGACGCTGACTTATGGTGTTCAGTGCTTTG
CTCGTTATCCGGACCATATGAAGCAGCATGACTTCTTCAAGTCCGCCATGCCGGAAGGCTATGTGCAGGA
ACGCACGATTTCCTTTAAGGATGACGGCACGTACAAAACGCGTGCGGAAGTGAAATTTGAAGGCGATACC
CTGGTAAACCGCATTGAGCTGAAAGGCATTGACTTTAAAGAAGACGGCAATATCCTGGGCCATAAGCTGG
AATACAATTTTAACAGCCACAATGTTTACATCACCGCCGATAAACAAAAAAATGGCATTAAAGCGAATTT
TAAAATTCGCCACAACGTGGAGGATGGCAGCGTGCAGCTGGCTGATCACTACCAGCAAAACACTCCAATC
GGTGATGGTCCTGTTCTGCTGCCAGACAATCACTATCTGAGCTACCAAAGCGTTCTGTCTAAAGATCCGA
ACGAGAAACGCGATCATATGGTTCTGCTGGAGTTCGTAACCGCAGCGGGCATCACGCATGGTATGGATGA
ACTGTACAAAGCAGCGAACGACGAAAATTACGCCCTTGCAGCGTAATAA
