>Addgene plasmid #65950 | pC210 | addgene partial sequence | sequence record 121718 | DK060425_1 5'-TCCTTAAACCTGTCTTGTAA-3'
TATTCTCTCTCTAGTATATAAACGCAGAAAGGCCCACCCGAAGGTGAGCCAGTGTGAGACAGCGGTGCGG
ACTGTTGTAACTCAGAATAAGAAATGAGGCCGCTCATGGCGTTGACTCTCAGTCATAGTATCGTGGTATC
ACCGGTTGGTTCCACTCTCTGTTGCGGGCAACTTCAGCAGCACGTAGGGGAAGCTTTTATTACGCTGCAA
GGGCGTAATTTTCGTCGTTCGCTGCTGCTGCCATCTCCAGGAATTGGGTCACGACCGAGCGGGCCGGCAC
GTGCCTGACATAAAGGGGTAGGGTGAGGCCGAGGGCGGCGCGCATCTTGCGCAGCACGCGGTCCGAGACT
TCGAAGGCGCCGCAGCAGACGGGATATTTGCCGTAGCCGTCTGCGCGGCCGAGTTCTTCCACCTCGGCGC
CGGCGCGCTTGTAGACGCGCTTGAGGTAGGGCTCGTAGTTGGAGATCATCGTGTGGATGCCGTGATCGAG
CGCGCATTCGCAAAGCGCGAGCAGCATCATGGAGAAGGCGCGGCCGGCGTCGATCTCGGGGAAATCCTTG
GCGATCGCCTCCTCGTCGATGCACATGCGCGTGCCTTCCCAGATGCCGGGGGCGATAAGATCGGCGGCAT
CAGGGAACGTCTCGCGGAAGACGTCGTAGAGAAGGGTCGGGCCGGTCGTCGGCATCAGGCGCATGCCGCC
ATAAAGACGGGTGCGGCT
